>Addgene plasmid #152297 | pGBW-m4133138 | addgene full sequence | sequence record 311993 | Addgene NGS Result
CGTTACATAACTTACGGTAAATGGCCCGCCTGGCTGACCGCCCAACGACCCCCGCCCATTGACGTCAATA
ATGACGTATGTTCCCATAGTAACGCCAATAGGGACTTTCCATTGACGTCAATGGGTGGAGTATTTACGGT
AAACTGCCCACTTGGCAGTACATCAAGTGTATCATATGCCAAGTACGCCCCCTATTGACGTCAATGACGG
TAAATGGCCCGCCTGGCATTATGCCCAGTACATGACCTTATGGGACTTTCCTACTTGGCAGTACATCTAC
GTATTAGTCATCGCTATTACCATGCTGATGCGGTTTTGGCAGTACATCAATGGGCGTGGATAGCGGTTTG
ACTCACGGGGATTTCCAAGTCTCCACCCCATTGACGTCAATGGGAGTTTGTTTTGGCACCAAAATCAACG
GGACTTTCCAAAATGTCGTAACAACTCCGCCCCATTGACGCAAATGGGCGGTAGGCGTGTACGGTGGGAG
GTCTATATAAGCAGAGCTGGTTTAGTGAACCGTCAGATCAGATCTTTGTCGATCCTACCATCCACTCGAC
ACACCCGCCAGCGGCCGCCACCATGGCAATTGCCTCAGAATTTAGTTCCCTCCCCTCGTACGCTGCGTTC
GCTACCGCCCAAGAGGCATATGAGCAGGCCGTAGCCAACGGGGACAGCGAAGTGGTTCTTAAGAAACTGA
AGAAATCTTTGAATGTGGCAAAGAGCGAGTTTGATCGGGACGCGGCAATGCAGAGGAAGCTGGAAAAAAT
GGCTGATCAGGCTATGACACAGATGTACAAACAAGCCCGATCCGAGGACAAGAGAGCTAAAGTCACTTCT
GCCATGCAAACGATGCTATTCACCATGTTACGTAAGCTGGATAACGACGCACTCAATAACATAATCAATA
ACGCCCGCGATGGTTGTGTGCCATTGAATATCATTCCTCTTACTACAGCGGCCAAGCTGATGGTCGTTAT
CCCGGACTATAACACATACAAAAATACCTGCGACGGCACCACTTTCACGTATGCTAGCGCCCTGTGGGAA
ATACAGCAGGTAGTGGATGCCGATTCAAAGATTGTGCAGCTTAGTGAGATCTCCATGGACAACAGTCCCA
ACTTGGCTTGGCCTTTAATCGTCACAGCTCTCAGAGCCAATAGCGCAGTTAAACTGCAAGAAAACCTTTA
CTTTCAGTCGAAGAGGCGATGGAAAAAGAATTTTATCGCGGTGAGTGCAGCCAACAGATTCAAAAAGATA
TCCTCGTCTGGTGCCCTCTAAGCTAGCTTGACTGACTGAGATACAGCGTACCTTCAGCTCACAGACATGA
TAAGATACATTGATGAGTTTGGACAAACCACAACTAGAATGCAGTGAAAAAAATGCTTTATTTGTGAAAT
TTGTGATGCTATTGCTTTATTTGTAACCATTATAAGCTGCAATAAACAAGTTAACAACAACAATTGCATT
CATTTTATGTTTCAGGTTCAGGGGGAGGTGTGGGAGGTTTTTTAAAGCAAGTAAAACCTCTACAAATGTG
GTATTGGCCCATCTCTATCGGTATCGTAGCATAACCCCTTGGGGCCTCTAAACGGGTCTTGAGGGGTTTT
TTGTGCCCCTCGGGCCGGATTGCTATCTACCGGCATTGGCGCAGAAAAAAATGCCTGATGCGACGCTGCG
CGTCTTATACTCCCACATATGCCAGATTCAGCAACGGATACGGCTTCCCCAACTTGCCCACTTCCATACG
TGTCCTCCTTACCAGAAATTTATCCTTAAGGTCGTCAGCTATCCTGCAGGCGATCTCTCGATTTCGATCA
AGACATTCCTTTAATGGTCTTTTCTGGACACCACTAGGGGTCAGAAGTAGTTCATCAAACTTTCTTCCCT
CCCTAATCTCATTGGTTACCTTGGGCTATCGAAACTTAATTAACCAGTCAAGTCAGCTACTTGGCGAGAT
CGACTTGTCTGGGTTTCGACTACGCTCAGAATTGCGTCAGTCAAGTTCGATCTGGTCCTTGCTATTGCAC
CCGTTCTCCGATTACGAGTTTCATTTAAATCATGTGAGCAAAAGGCCAGCAAAAGGCCAGGAACCGTAAA
AAGGCCGCGTTGCTGGCGTTTTTCCATAGGCTCCGCCCCCCTGACGAGCATCACAAAAATCGACGCTCAA
GTCAGAGGTGGCGAAACCCGACAGGACTATAAAGATACCAGGCGTTTCCCCCTGGAAGCTCCCTCGTGCG
CTCTCCTGTTCCGACCCTGCCGCTTACCGGATACCTGTCCGCCTTTCTCCCTTCGGGAAGCGTGGCGCTT
TCTCATAGCTCACGCTGTAGGTATCTCAGTTCGGTGTAGGTCGTTCGCTCCAAGCTGGGCTGTGTGCACG
AACCCCCCGTTCAGCCCGACCGCTGCGCCTTATCCGGTAACTATCGTCTTGAGTCCAACCCGGTAAGACA
CGACTTATCGCCACTGGCAGCAGCCACTGGTAACAGGATTAGCAGAGCGAGGTATGTAGGCGGTGCTACA
GAGTTCTTGAAGTGGTGGCCTAACTACGGCTACACTAGAAGAACAGTATTTGGTATCTGCGCTCTGCTGA
AGCCAGTTACCTTCGGAAAAAGAGTTGGTAGCTCTTGATCCGGCAAACAAACCACCGCTGGTAGCGGTGG
TTTTTTTGTTTGCAAGCAGCAGATTACGCGCAGAAAAAAAGGATCTCAAGAAGATCCTTTGATCTTTTCT
ACGGGGTCTGACGCTCAGTGGAACGAAAACTCACGTTAAGGGATTTTGGTCATGAGATTATCAAAAAGGA
TCTTCACCTAGATCCTTTTAAATTAAAAATGAAGTTTTAAATCAATCTAAAGTATATATGAGTAAACTTG
GTCTGACAGTTACCAATGCTTAATCAGTGAGGCACCTATCTCAGCGATCTGTCTATTTCGTTCATCCATA
GTTGCATTTAAATTTCCGAACTCTCCAAGGCCCTCGTCGGAAAATCTTCAAACCTTTCGTCCGATCCATC
TTGCAGGCTACCTCTCGAACGAACTATCGCAAGTCTCTTGGCCGGCCTTGCGCCTTGGCTATTGCTTGGC
AGCGCCTATCGCCAGGTATTACTCCAATCCCGAATATCCGAGATCGGGATCACCCGAGAGAAGTTCAACC
TACATCCTCAATCCCGATCTATCCGAGATCCGAGGAATATCGAAATCGGGGCGCGCCTGGTGTACCGAGA
ACGATCCTCTCAGTGCGAGTCTCGACGATCCATATCGTTGCTTGGCAGTCAGCCAGTCGGAATCCAGCTT
GGGACCCAGGAAGTCCAATCGTCAGATATTGTACTCAAGCCTGGTCACGGCAGCGTACCGATCTGTTTAA
ACCTAGATATTGATAGTCTGATCGGTCAACGTATAATCGAGTCCTAGCTTTTGCAAACATCTATCAAGAG
ACAGGATCAGCAGGAGGCTTTCGCATGAGTATTCAACATTTCCGTGTCGCCCTTATTCCCTTTTTTGCGG
CATTTTGCCTTCCTGTTTTTGCTCACCCAGAAACGCTGGTGAAAGTAAAAGATGCTGAAGATCAGTTGGG
TGCGCGAGTGGGTTACATCGAACTGGATCTCAACAGCGGTAAGATCCTTGAGAGTTTTCGCCCCGAAGAA
CGCTTTCCAATGATGAGCACTTTTAAAGTTCTGCTATGTGGCGCGGTATTATCCCGTATTGACGCCGGGC
AAGAGCAACTCGGTCGCCGCATACACTATTCTCAGAATGACTTGGTTGAGTATTCACCAGTCACAGAAAA
GCATCTTACGGATGGCATGACAGTAAGAGAATTATGCAGTGCTGCCATAACCATGAGTGATAACACTGCG
GCCAACTTACTTCTGACAACGATTGGAGGACCGAAGGAGCTAACCGCTTTTTTGCACAACATGGGGGATC
ATGTAACTCGCCTTGATCGTTGGGAACCGGAGCTGAATGAAGCCATACCAAACGACGAGCGTGACACCAC
GATGCCTGTAGCAATGGCAACAACCTTGCGTAAACTATTAACTGGCGAACTACTTACTCTAGCTTCCCGG
CAACAGTTGATAGACTGGATGGAGGCGGATAAAGTTGCAGGACCACTTCTGCGCTCGGCCCTTCCGGCTG
GCTGGTTTATTGCTGATAAATCTGGAGCCGGTGAGCGTGGGTCTCGCGGTATCATTGCAGCACTGGGGCC
AGATGGTAAGCCCTCCCGTATCGTAGTTATCTACACGACGGGGAGTCAGGCAACTATGGATGAACGAAAT
AGACAGATCGCTGAGATAGGTGCCTCACTGATTAAGCATTGGTAACCGATTCTAGGTGCATTGGCGCAGA
AAAAAATGCCTGATGCGACGCTGCGCGTCTTATACTCCCACATATGCCAGATTCAGCAACGGATACGGCT
TCCCCAACTTGCCCACTTCCATACGTGTCCTCCTTACCAGAAATTTATCCTTAAGATCCCGAATCGTTTA
AACTCGACTCTGGCTCTATCGAATCTCCGTCGTTTCGAGCTTACGCGAACAGCCGTGGCGCTCATTTGCT
CGTCGGGCATCGAATCTCGTCAGCTATCGTCAGCTTACCTTTTTGGCAGCGATCGCGGCTCCCGACATCT
TGGACCATTAGCTCCACAGGTATCTTCTTCCCTCTAGTGGTCATAACAGCAGCTTCAGCTACCTCTCAAT
TCAAAAAACCCCTCAAGACCCGTTTAGAGGCCCCAAGGGGTTATGCTATCAATCGTTGCGTTACACACAC
AAAAAACCAACACACATCCATCTTCGATGGATAGCGATTTTATTATCTAACTGCTGATCGAGTGTAGCCA
GATCTAGTAATCAATTACGGGGTCATTAGTTCATAGCCCATATATGGAGTTCCG
Features (pLannotate 1.2.2; 18 found; start..end, strand, type, name):
      1..304     +  enhancer       CMV enhancer: human cytomegalovirus immediate early enhancer
    377..394     -  promoter       CMV promoter (fragment): human cytomegalovirus (CMV) immediate early promoter
    457..508     +  promoter       CMVd2 promoter: truncated human cytomegalovirus (CMV) immediate early promoter that yields moderately reduced expression relative to the full-length promoter
    574..1185    +  CDS            R1A_SARS2 (fragment): Experimental evidence at protein level: Swiss-Prot protein existence level 1. [Non-structural protein 10]: Plays a pivotal role in viral transcription by stimulating both nsp14 3'-5' exoribonuclease and nsp16 2'-O-methyltransferase activities. Therefore plays an essential role in viral mRNAs cap methylation. From Severe acute respiratory syndrome coronavirus 2 (2019-nCoV) (SARS-CoV-2).
   1207..1223    +  CDS            CBP (fragment): calmodulin-binding peptide derived from skeletal muscle myosin light chain kinase; binds calmodulin with nanomolar affinity in the presence of calcium
   1331..1452    -  polyA_signal   SV40 poly(A) signal: SV40 polyadenylation signal
   1475..1544    -  CDS            large T antigen (fragment): large T antigen from SV40 (simian virus 40)
   1567..1613    +  terminator     T7 terminator: transcription terminator for bacteriophage T7 RNA polymerase
   1643..1779    +  terminator     rrnG terminator: transcription terminator from the E. coli ribosomal RNA rrnG operon (Albrechtsen et al., 1991)
   1824..1895    +  misc_feature   3' β-globin insulator: insulator downstream of the human β-globin locus (Farrell et al., 2002)
   2121..2709    -  rep_origin     ori: high-copy-number ColE1/pMB1/pBR322/pUC origin of replication
   2881..2945    -  CDS            bla(M) (fragment): β-lactamase lacking the signal sequence; bla(M); allows cytosolic expression of β-lactamase
   3455..4315    +  CDS            AmpR: β-lactamase; bla; confers resistance to ampicillin, carbenicillin, and related antibiotics
   4328..4464    +  terminator     rrnG terminator: transcription terminator from the E. coli ribosomal RNA rrnG operon (Albrechtsen et al., 1991)
   4616..4687    +  misc_feature   5' β-globin insulator: insulator upstream of the human β-globin locus (Farrell et al., 2002)
   4692..4738    -  terminator     T7 terminator: transcription terminator for bacteriophage T7 RNA polymerase
   4756..4804    -  polyA_signal   poly(A) signal: synthetic polyadenylation signal
   4835..4884    +  enhancer       CMV enhancer (fragment): human cytomegalovirus immediate early enhancer
