[The description below was written by a language model from this plasmid's Addgene catalogue record and pLannotate feature annotations shown in this document.]
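Description:
pGBW-m4133138 is a mammalian expression plasmid built on the pTwist_CMV_6 backbone for producing wild-type SARS-CoV-2 non-structural protein 8 (nsp8), one of the mature products cleaved from the ORF1ab replicase polyprotein. It is propagated in E. coli through a high-copy ColE1/pUC-type origin and selected with ampicillin via a full-length β-lactamase gene. The record lists no mammalian selection marker, so the plasmid appears suited to transient transfection.

The roughly 0.6 kb nsp8 coding sequence sits downstream of the human cytomegalovirus immediate-early enhancer and promoter. The automated annotation resolves the promoter only as fragments and a truncated CMV variant, while the catalogue simply records CMV. The annotation tool matched the insert to the SARS-CoV-2 replicase polyprotein 1a, but its attached functional text concerns nsp10. This is a generic polyprotein label rather than a description of this insert, which the catalogue identifies as nsp8. The backbone adds a C-terminal tag consisting of a TEV protease cleavage site followed by a calmodulin-binding peptide. This allows calcium-dependent capture on calmodulin resin and subsequent tag removal. Only a short CBP fragment is annotated, and the TEV site is not annotated at all. An SV40 polyadenylation signal lies downstream of the cassette, although it is annotated on the reverse strand.

Bacterial T7 and rrnG terminators, β-globin insulator elements and a synthetic poly(A) signal flank the expression unit and the resistance cassette, presumably to limit transcriptional read-through between modules. The construct is suited to expressing tagged nsp8 in mammalian cells, for example for purification or interaction studies, though the record states no use beyond mammalian expression.
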