Addgene plasmid #152297: pGBW-m4133138
Purpose: Mammalian expression plasmid for SARS-CoV-2 nsp8
Depositing lab: Ginkgo Bioworks & Benjie Chen. Depositing organization: Ginkgo Bioworks.
Backbone
  Vector backbone: pTwist_CMV_6
  Backbone size w/o insert (bp): 4180
  Vector type: Mammalian Expression
Growth in bacteria
  Bacterial resistance: Ampicillin, 100 μg/mL
  Growth temperature: 37°C
  Growth strain: DH5alpha
  Copy number: High Copy
Gene/Insert
  Gene/Insert name: SARS-CoV-2 nsp8
  Species: Severe acute respiratory syndrome coronavirus 2
  Insert size (bp): 593
  Mutation: wt
  Entrez Gene: ORF1ab (a.k.a. GU280_gp01)
  Promoter: CMV
  Tag / fusion protein: Cleavable TEV;CBP (C terminal on backbone)
  Cloning method: Unknown
Resource information
  A portion of this plasmid was derived from a plasmid made by: GinkgoBioworks
Depositor comments: NCBI reference sequence: YP_009725304.1
How to cite: pGBW-m4133138 was a gift from Ginkgo Bioworks & Benjie Chen (Addgene plasmid # 152297 ; http://n2t.net/addgene:152297 ; RRID:Addgene_152297)
